>Addgene plasmid #235161 | pB–DualPE | addgene full sequence | sequence record 488642 | Addgene NGS Result
CTTGAGATCCTTTTTTTCTGCGCGTAATCTGCTGCTTGCAAACAAAAAAACCACCGCTACCAGCGGTGGT
TTGTTTGCCGGATCAAGAGCTACCAACTCTTTTTCCGAAGGTAACTGGCTTCAGCAGAGCGCAGATACCA
AATACTGTCCTTCTAGTGTAGCCGTAGTTAGGCCACCACTTCAAGAACTCTGTAGCACCGCCTACATACC
TCGCTCTGCTAATCCTGTTACCAGTGGCTGCTGCCAGTGGCGATAAGTCGTGTCTTACCGGGTTGGACTC
AAGACGATAGTTACCGGATAAGGCGCAGCGGTCGGGCTGAACGGGGGGTTCGTGCACACAGCCCAGCTTG
GAGCGAACGACCTACACCGAACTGAGATACCTACAGCGTGAGCTATGAGAAAGCGCCACGCTTCCCGAAG
GGAGAAAGGCGGACAGGTATCCGGTAAGCGGCAGGGTCGGAACAGGAGAGCGCACGAGGGAGCTTCCAGG
GGGAAACGCCTGGTATCTTTATAGTCCTGTCGGGTTTCGCCACCTCTGACTTGAGCGTCGATTTTTGTGA
TGCTCGTCAGGGGGGCGGAGCCTATGGAAAAACGCCAGCAACGCGGCCTTTTTACGGTTCCTGGCCTTTT
GCTGGCCTTTTGCTCACATGTTCTTTCCTGCGTTATCCCCTGATTCTGTGGATAACCGTATTACCGCCTT
TGAGTGAGCTGATACCGCTCGCCGCAGCCGAACGACCGAGCGCAGCGAGTCAGTGAGCGAGGAAGCGGAA
GAGCGCCTGATGCGGTATTTTCTCCTTACGCATCTGTGCGGTATTTCACACCGCATATGGTGCACTCTCA
GTACAATCTGCTCTGATGCCGCATAGTTAAGCCAGTATACACTCCGCTATCGCTACGTGACTGGGTCATG
GCTGCGCCCCGACACCCGCCAACACCCGCTGACGCGCCCTGACGGGCTTGTCTGCTCCCGGCATCCGCTT
ACAGACAAGCTGTGACCGTCTCCGGGAGCTGCATGTGTCAGAGGTTTTCACCGTCATCACCGAAACGCGC
GAGGCAGGGTGCCTTGATGTGGGCGCCGGCGGTCGAGTGGCGACGGCGCGGCTTGTCCGCGCCCTGGTAG
ATTGCCTGGCCGTAGGCCAGCCATTTTTGAGCGGCCAGCGGCCGCGATAGGCCGACGCGAAGCGGCGGGG
CGTAGGGAGCGCAGCGACCGAAGGGTAGGCGCTTTTTGCAGCTCTTCGGCTGTGCGCTGGCCAGACAGTT
ATGCACAGGCCAGGCGGGTTTTAAGAGTTTTAATAAGTTTTAAAGAGTTTTAGGCGGAAAAATCGCCTTT
TTTCTCTTTTATATCAGTCACTTACATGTGTGACCGGTTCCCAATGTACGGCTTTGGGTTCCCAATGTAC
GGGTTCCGGTTCCCAATGTACGGCTTTGGGTTCCCAATGTACGTGCTATCCACAGGAAACAGACCTTTTC
GACCTTTTTCCCCTGCTAGGGCAATTTGCCCTAGCATCTGCTCCGTACATTAGGAACCGGCGGATGCTTC
GCCCTCGATCAGGTTGCGGTAGCGCATGACTAGGATCGGGCCAGCCTGCCCCGCCTCCTCCTTCAAATCG
TACTCCGGCAGGTCATTTGACCCGATCAGCTTGCGCACGGTGAAACAGAACTTCTTGAACTCTCCGGCGC
TGCCACTGCGTTCGTAGATCGTCTTGAACAACCATCTGGCTTCTGCCTTGCCTGCGGCGCGGCGTGCCAG
GCGGTAGAGAAAACGGCCGATGCCGGGATCGATCAAAAAGTAATCGGGGTGAACCGTCAGCACGTCCGGG
TTCTTGCCTTCTGTGATCTCGCGGTACATCCAATCAGCTAGCTCGATCTCGATGTACTCCGGCCGCCCGG
TTTCGCTCTTTACGATCTTGTAGCGGCTAATCAAGGCTTCACCCTCGGATACCGTCACCAGGCGGCCGTT
CTTGGCCTTCTTCGTACGCTGCATGGCAACGTGCGTGGTGTTTAACCGAATGCAGGTTTCTACCAGGTCG
TCTTTCTGCTTTCCGCCATCGGCTCGCCGGCAGAACTTGAGTACGTCCGCAACGTGTGGACGGAACACGC
GGCCGGGCTTGTCTCCCTTCCCTTCCCGGTATCGGTTCATGGATTCGGTTAGATGGGAAACCGCCATCAG
TACCAGGTCGTAATCCCACACACTGGCCATGCCGGCCGGCCCTGCGGAAACCTCTACGTGCCCGTCTGGA
AGCTCGTAGCGGATCACCTCGCCAGCTCGTCGGTCACGCTTCGACAGACGGAAAACGGCCACGTCCATGA
TGCTGCGACTATCGCGGGTGCCCACGTCATAGAGCATCGGAACGAAAAAATCTGGTTGCTCGTCGCCCTT
GGGCGGCTTCCTAATCGACGGCGCACCGGCTGCCGGCGGTTGCCGGGATTCTTTGCGGATTCGATCAGCG
GCCGCTTGCCACGATTCACCGGGGCGTGCTTCTGCCTCGATGCGTTGCCGCTGGGCGGCCTGCGCGGCCT
TCAACTTCTCCACCAGGTCATCACCCAGCGCCGCGCCGATTTGTACCGGGCCGGATGGTTTGCGACCGCT
CACGCCGATTCCTCGGGCTTGGGGGTTCCAGTGCCATTGCAGGGCCGGCAGGCAACCCAGCCGCTTACGC
CTGGCCAACCGCCCGTTCCTCCACACATGGGGCATTCCACGGCGTCGGTGCCTGGTTGTTCTTGATTTTC
CATGCCGCCTCCTTTAGCCGCTAAAATTCATCTACTCATTTATTCATTTGCTCATTTACTCTGGTAGCTG
CGCGATGTATTCAGATAGCAGCTCGGTAATGGTCTTGCCTTGGCGTACCGCGTACATCTTCAGCTTGGTG
TGATCCTCCGCCGGCAACTGAAAGTTGACCCGCTTCATGGCTGGCGTGTCTGCCAGGCTGGCCAACGTTG
CAGCCTTGCTGCTGCGTGCGCTCGGACGGCCGGCACTTAGCGTGTTTGTGCTTTTGCTCATTTTCTCTTT
ACCTCATTAACTCAAATGAGTTTTGATTTAATTTCAGCGGCCAGCGCCTGGACCTCGCGGGCAGCGTCGC
CCTCGGGTTCTGATTCAAGAACGGTTGTGCCGGCGGCGGCAGTGCCTGGGTAGCTCACGCGCTGCGTGAT
ACGGGACTCAAGAATGGGCAGCTCGTACCCGGCCAGCGCCTCGGCAACCTCACCGCCGATGCGCGTGCCT
TTGATCGCCCGCGACACGACAAAGGCCGCTTGTAGCCTTCCATCCGTGACCTCAATGCGCTGCTTAACCA
GCTCCACCAGGTCGGCGGTGGCCCATATGTCGTAAGGGCTTGGCTGCACCGGAATCAGCACGAAGTCGGC
TGCCTTGATCGCGGACACAGCCAAGTCCGCCGCCTGGGGCGCTCCGTCGATCACTACGAAGTCGCGCCGG
CCGATGGCCTTCACGTCGCGGTCAATCGTCGGGCGGTCGATGCCGACAACGGTTAGCGGTTGATCTTCCC
GCACGGCCGCCCAATCGCGGGCACTGCCCTGGGGATCGGAATCGACTAACAGAACATCGGCCCCGGCGAG
TTGCAGGGCGCGGGCTAGATGGGTTGCGATGGTCGTCTTGCCTGACCCGCCTTTCTGGTTAAGTACAGCG
ATAACCTTCATGCGTTCCCCTTGCGTATTTGTTTATTTACTCATCGCATCATATACGCAGCGACCGCATG
ACGCAAGCTGTTTTACTCAAATACACATCACCTTTTTAGACGGCGGCGCTCGGTTTCTTCAGCGGCCAAG
CTGGCCGGCCAGGCCGCCAGCTTGGCATCAGACAAACCGGCCAGGATTTCATGCAGCCGCACGGTTGAGA
CGTGCGCGGGCGGCTCGAACACGTACCCGGCCGCGATCATCTCCGCCTCGATCTCTTCGGTAATGAAAAA
CGGTTCGTCCTGGCCGTCCTGGTGCGGTTTCATGCTTGTTCCTCTTGGCGTTCATTCTCGGCGGCCGCCA
GGGCGTCGGCCTCGGTCAATGCGTCCTCACGGAAGGCACCGCGCCGCCTGGCCTCGGTGGGCGTCACTTC
CTCGCTGCGCTCAAGTGCGCGGTACAGGGTCGAGCGATGCACGCCAAGCAGTGCAGCCGCCTCTTTCACG
GTGCGGCCTTCCTGGTCGATCAGCTCGCGGGCGTGCGCGATCTGTGCCGGGGTGAGGGTAGGGCGGGGGC
CAAACTTCACGCCTCGGGCCTTGGCGGCCTCGCGCCCGCTCCGGGTGCGGTCGATGATTAGGGAACGCTC
GAACTCGGCAATGCCGGCGAACACGGTCAACACCATGCGGCCGGCCGGCGTGGTGGTGTCGGCCCACGGC
TCTGCCAGGCTACGCAGGCCCGCGCCGGCCTCCTGGATGCGCTCGGCAATGTCCAGTAGGTCGCGGGTGC
TGCGGGCCAGGCGGTCTAGCCTGGTCACTGTCACAACGTCGCCAGGGCGTAGGTGGTCAAGCATCCTGGC
CAGCTCCGGGCGGTCGCGCCTGGTGCCGGTGATCTTCTCGGAAAACAGCTTGGTGCAGCCGGCCGCGTGC
AGTTCGGCCCGTTGGTTGGTCAAGTCCTGGTCGTCGGTGCTGACGCGGGCATAGCCCAGCAGGCCAGCGG
CGGCGCTCTTGTTCATGGCGTAATGTCTCCGGTTCTAGTCGCAAGTATTCTACTTTATGCGACTAAAACA
CGCGACAAGAAAACGCCAGGAAAAGGGCAGGGCGGCAGCCTGTCGCGTAACTTAGGACTTGTGCGACATG
TCGTTTTCAGAAGACGGCTGCACTGAACGTCAGAAGCCGACTGCACTATAGCAGCGGAGGGGTTGGATCA
AAGTACTTTGATCCCGAGGGGAACCCTGTGGTTGGCATGCACATACAAATGGACGAACGGATAAACCTTT
TCACGCCCTTTTAAATATCCGATTATTCTAATAAACGCTCTTTTCTCTTAGGTTTACCCGCCAATATATC
CTGTCAAACACTGATAGTTTAAACTGAAGGCGGGAAACGACAATCTGATCCAAGCTCAAGCTGCTCTAGC
ATTCGCCATTCAGGCTGCGCAACTGTTGGGAAGGGCGATCGGTGCGGGCCTCTTCGCTATTACGCCAGCT
GGCGAAAGGGGGATGTGCTGCAAGGCGATTAAGTTGGGTAACGCCAGGGTTTTCCCAGTCACGACGTTGT
AAAACGACGGCCAGTGCCTGGCAGACATACTGTCCCACAAATGAAGATGGAATCTGTAAAAGAAAACGCG
TGAAATAATGCGTCTGACAAAGGTTAGGTCGGCTGCCTTTAATCAATACCAAAGTGGTCCCTACCACGAT
GGAAAAACTGTGCAGTCGGTTTGGCTTTTTCTGACGAACAAATAAGATTCGTGGCCGACAGGTGGGGGTC
CACCATGTGAAGGCATCTTCAGACTCCAATAATGGAGCAATGACGTAAGGGCTTACGAAATAAGTAAGGG
TAGTTTGGGAAATGTCCACTCACCCGTCAGTCTATAAATACTTAGCCCCTCCCTCATTGTTAAGGGAGCA
AAATCTCAGAGAGATAGTCCTAGAGAGAGAAAGAGAGCAAGTAGCCTAGAAGTAGTCAAGGCGGCGAAGT
ATTCAGGCACGTGGCCAGGAAGAAGAAAAGCCAAGACGACGAAAACAGGTAAGAGCTAAGCTTGTTCACT
GCCGTATAGGCAGCGAGACCAAGGTCTCAGTTTAAGAGCTATGCTGGAAACAGCATAGCAAGTTTAAATA
AGGCTAGTCCGTTATCAACTTGAAAAAGTGGCACCGAGTCGGTGCGGAGACCAAGGTCTCCCGCGGTTCT
ATCTAGTTACGCGTTAAACCAACTAGAAGTTCACTGCCGTATAGGCAGGGATCCTTTCTCCATAATAATG
TGTGAGTAGTTCCCAGATAAGGGAATTAGGGTTCCTATAGGGTTTCGCTCATGTGTTGAGCATATAAGAA
ACCCTTAGTATGTATTTGTATTTGTAAAATACTTCTATCAATAAAATTTCTAATTCCTAAAACCAAAATC
CAGTACTAAAATCCAGATCAAGCTTCTGCAGTGCAGCGTGACCCGGTCGTGCCCCTCTCTAGAGATAATG
AGCATTGCATGTCTAAGTTATAAAAAATTACCACATATTTTTTTTGTCACACTTGTTTGAAGTGCAGTTT
ATCTATCTTTATACATATATTTAAACTTTACTCTACGAATAATATAATCTATAGTACTACAATAATATCA
GTGTTTTAGAGAATCATATAAATGAACAGTTAGACATGGTCTAAAGGACAATTGAGTATTTTGACAACAG
GACTCTACAGTTTTATCTTTTTAGTGTGCATGTGTTCTCCTTTTTTTTTGCAAATAGCTTCACCTATATA
ATACTTCATCCATTTTATTAGTACATCCATTTAGGGTTTAGGGTTAATGGTTTTTATAGACTAATTTTTT
TAGTACATCTATTTTATTCTATTTTAGCCTCTAAATTAAGAAAACTAAAACTCTATTTTAGTTTTTTTAT
TTAATAATTTAGATATAAAATAGAATAAAATAAAGTGACTAAAAATTAAACAAATACCCTTTAAGAAATT
AAAAAAACTAAGGAAACATTTTTCTTGTTTCGAGTAGATAATGCCAGCCTGTTAAACGCCGTCGACGAGT
CTAACGGACACCAACCAGCGAACCAGCAGCGTCGCGTCGGGCCAAGCGAAGCAGACGGCACGGCATCTCT
GTCGCTGCCTCTGGACCCCTCTCGAGAGTTCCGCTCCACCGTTGGACTTGCTCCGCTGTCGGCATCCAGA
AATTGCGTGGCGGAGCGGCAGACGTGAGCCGGCACGGCAGGCGGCCTCCTCCTCCTCTCACGGCACCGGC
AGCTACGGGGGATTCCTTTCCCACCGCTCCTTCGCTTTCCCTTCCTCGCCCGCCGTAATAAATAGACACC
CCCTCCACACCCTCTTTCCCCAACCTCGTGTTGTTCGGAGCGCACACACACACAACCAGATCTCCCCCAA
ATCCACCCGTCGGCACCTCCGCTTCAAGGTACGCCGCTCGTCCTCCCCCCCCCCCCCTCTCTACCTTCTC
TAGATCGGCGTTCCGGTCCATGGTTAGGGCCCGGTAGTTCTACTTCTGTTCATGTTTGTGTTAGATCCGT
GTTTGTGTTAGATCCGTGCTGCTAGCGTTCGTACACGGATGCGACCTGTACGTCAGACACGTTCTGATTG
CTAACTTGCCAGTGTTTCTCTTTGGGGAATCCTGGGATGGCTCTAGCCGTTCCGCAGACGGGATCGATTT
CATGATTTTTTTTGTTTCGTTGCATAGGGTTTGGTTTGCCCTTTTCCTTTATTTCAATATATGCCGTGCA
CTTGTTTGTCGGGTCATCTTTTCATGCTTTTTTTTGTCTTGGTTGTGATGATGTGGTCTGGTTGGGCGGT
CGTTCTAGATCGGAGTAGAATTCTGTTTCAAACTACCTGGTGGATTTATTAATTTTGGATCTGTATGTGT
GTGCCATACATATTCATAGTTACGAATTGAAGATGATGGATGGAAATATCGATCTAGGATAGGTATACAT
GTTGATGCGGGTTTTACTGATGCATATACAGAGATGCTTTTTGTTCGCTTGGTTGTGATGATGTGGTGTG
GTTGGGCGGTCGTTCATTCGTTCTAGATCGGAGTAGAATACTGTTTCAAACTACCTGGTGTATTTATTAA
TTTTGGAACTGTATGTGTGTGTCATACATCTTCATAGTTACGAGTTTAAGATGGATGGAAATATCGATCT
AGGATAGGTATACATGTTGATGTGGGTTTTACTGATGCATATACATGATGGCATATGCAGCATCTATTCA
TATGCTCTAACCTTGAGTACCTATCTATTATAATAAACAAGTATGTTTTATAATTATTTTGATCTTGATA
TACTTGGATGATGGCATATGCAGCAGCTATATGTGGATTTTTTTAGCCCTGCCTTCATACGCTATTTATT
TGCTTGGTACTGTTTCTTTTGTCGATGCTCACCCTGTTGTTTGGTGTTACTTCTGCAGCCCTAGGCTTAA
GTCATGGACCACTACCTCGACATCAGGCTCAGGCCAGACCCAGAGTTCCCACCAGCCCAGCTCATGTCCG
TCCTCTTCGGCAAGCTCCACCAGGCCCTCGTGGCCCAGGGCGGCGACAGGATCGGCGTGTCCTTCCCAGA
CCTCGACGAGTCCAGGTCCAGGCTCGGCGAGAGGCTCCGCATCCACGCCTCCGCCGACGACCTCAGGGCC
CTCCTCGCCAGGCCGTGGCTGGAGGGCCTCAGGGACCACCTCCAGTTCGGCGAGCCAGCCGTGGTGCCAC
ACCCAACCCCATACAGGCAAGTGTCCAGGGTGCAAGCCAAGTCCAACCCAGAGAGGCTCAGGAGGAGGCT
CATGAGGAGGCACGACCTCTCCGAGGAAGAGGCCAGGAAGCGCATCCCAGACACCGTGGCCAGGGCCCTC
GACCTCCCATTCGTGACCCTCAGGTCCCAGTCCACCGGCCAGCACTTCCGCCTCTTCATCAGGCACGGCC
CACTCCAGGTGACCGCCGAGGAGGGCGGCTTTACCTGCTACGGCCTCTCCAAGGGCGGCTTCGTGCCGTG
GTTCGGCTCCGGCGCCACCAACTTCTCCCTCCTCAAGCAAGCCGGCGACGTGGAGGAGAACCCAGGCCCA
ATGCCAGCCGCCAAGCGCGTCAAGCTGGACGGCGGAAAGCGCACCGCCGACGGATCCGAGTTCGAGAGCC
CTAAGAAAAAGAGAAAAGTGGACAAGAAGTACTCGATCGGCCTCGATATTGGGACTAACTCTGTTGGCTG
GGCCGTGATCACCGACGAGTACAAGGTGCCCTCAAAGAAGTTCAAGGTCCTGGGCAACACCGATCGGCAT
TCCATCAAGAAGAATCTCATTGGCGCTCTCCTGTTCGACAGCGGCGAGACGGCTGAGGCTACGCGGCTCA
AGCGCACCGCCCGCAGGCGGTACACGCGCAGGAAGAATCGCATCTGCTACCTGCAGGAGATTTTCTCCAA
CGAGATGGCGAAGGTTGACGATTCTTTCTTCCACAGGCTGGAGGAGTCATTCCTCGTGGAGGAGGATAAG
AAGCACGAGCGGCATCCAATCTTCGGCAACATTGTCGACGAGGTTGCCTACCACGAGAAGTACCCTACGA
TCTACCATCTGCGGAAGAAGCTCGTGGACTCCACAGATAAGGCGGACCTCCGCCTGATCTACCTCGCTCT
GGCCCACATGATTAAGTTCAGGGGCCATTTCCTGATCGAGGGGGATCTCAACCCGGACAATAGCGATGTT
GACAAGCTGTTCATCCAGCTCGTGCAGACGTACAACCAGCTCTTCGAGGAGAACCCCATTAATGCGTCAG
GCGTCGACGCGAAGGCTATCCTGTCCGCTAGGCTCTCGAAGTCTCGGAAGCTCGAGAACCTGATCGCCCA
GCTGCCGGGCGAGAAGAAGAACGGCCTGTTCGGGAATCTCATTGCGCTCAGCCTGGGGCTCACGCCCAAC
TTCAAGTCGAATTTCGATCTCGCTGAGGACGCCAAGCTGCAGCTCTCCAAGGACACATACGACGATGACC
TGGATAACCTCCTGGCCCAGATCGGCGATCAGTACGCGGACCTGTTCCTCGCTGCCAAGAATCTGTCGGA
CGCCATCCTCCTGTCTGATATTCTCAGGGTGAACACCGAGATTACGAAGGCTCCGCTCTCAGCCTCCATG
ATCAAGCGCTACGACGAGCACCATCAGGATCTGACCCTCCTGAAGGCGCTGGTCAGGCAGCAGCTCCCCG
AGAAGTACAAGGAGATCTTCTTCGATCAGTCGAAGAACGGCTACGCTGGGTACATTGACGGCGGGGCCTC
TCAGGAGGAGTTCTACAAGTTCATCAAGCCGATTCTGGAGAAGATGGACGGCACGGAGGAGCTGCTGGTG
AAGCTCAAGCGCGAGGACCTCCTGAGGAAGCAGCGGACATTCGATAACGGCAGCATCCCACACCAGATTC
ATCTCGGGGAGCTGCACGCTATCCTGAGGAGGCAGGAGGACTTCTACCCTTTCCTCAAGGATAACCGCGA
GAAGATCGAGAAGATTCTGACTTTCAGGATCCCGTACTACGTCGGCCCACTCGCTAGGGGCAACTCCCGC
TTCGCTTGGATGACCCGCAAGTCAGAGGAGACGATCACGCCGTGGAACTTCGAGGAGGTGGTCGACAAGG
GCGCTAGCGCTCAGTCGTTCATCGAGAGGATGACGAATTTCGACAAGAACCTGCCAAATGAGAAGGTGCT
CCCTAAGCACTCGCTCCTGTACGAGTACTTCACAGTCTACAACGAGCTGACTAAGGTGAAGTATGTGACC
GAGGGCATGAGGAAGCCGGCTTTCCTGTCTGGGGAGCAGAAGAAGGCCATCGTGGACCTCCTGTTCAAGA
CCAACCGGAAGGTCACGGTTAAGCAGCTCAAGGAGGACTACTTCAAGAAGATTGAGTGCTTCGATTCGGT
CGAGATCTCTGGCGTTGAGGACCGCTTCAACGCCTCCCTGGGGACCTACCACGATCTCCTGAAGATCATT
AAGGATAAGGACTTCCTGGACAACGAGGAGAATGAGGATATCCTCGAGGACATTGTGCTGACACTCACTC
TGTTCGAGGACCGGGAGATGATCGAGGAGCGCCTGAAGACTTACGCCCATCTCTTCGATGACAAGGTCAT
GAAGCAGCTCAAGAGGAGGAGGTACACCGGCTGGGGGAGGCTGAGCAGGAAGCTCATCAACGGCATTCGG
GACAAGCAGTCCGGGAAGACGATCCTCGACTTCCTGAAGAGCGATGGCTTCGCGAACCGCAATTTCATGC
AGCTGATTCACGATGACAGCCTCACATTCAAGGAGGATATCCAGAAGGCTCAGGTGAGCGGCCAGGGGGA
CTCGCTGCACGAGCATATCGCGAACCTCGCTGGCTCGCCAGCTATCAAGAAGGGGATTCTGCAGACCGTG
AAGGTTGTGGACGAGCTGGTGAAGGTCATGGGCAGGCACAAGCCTGAGAACATCGTCATTGAGATGGCCC
GGGAGAATCAGACCACGCAGAAGGGCCAGAAGAACTCACGCGAGAGGATGAAGAGGATCGAGGAGGGCAT
TAAGGAGCTGGGGTCCCAGATCCTCAAGGAGCACCCGGTGGAGAACACGCAGCTGCAGAATGAGAAGCTC
TACCTGTACTACCTCCAGAATGGCCGCGATATGTATGTGGACCAGGAGCTGGATATTAACAGGCTCAGCG
ATTACGACGTCGATGCCATCGTTCCACAGTCATTCCTGAAGGATGACTCCATTGACAACAAGGTCCTCAC
CAGGTCGGACAAGAACCGGGGCAAGTCTGATAATGTTCCTTCAGAGGAGGTCGTTAAGAAGATGAAGAAC
TACTGGCGCCAGCTCCTGAATGCCAAGCTGATCACGCAGCGGAAGTTCGATAACCTCACAAAGGCTGAGA
GGGGCGGGCTCTCTGAGCTGGACAAGGCGGGCTTCATCAAGAGGCAGCTGGTCGAGACACGGCAGATCAC
TAAGCACGTTGCGCAGATTCTCGACTCACGGATGAACACTAAGTACGATGAGAATGACAAGCTGATCCGC
GAGGTGAAGGTCATCACCCTGAAGTCAAAGCTCGTCTCCGACTTCAGGAAGGATTTCCAGTTCTACAAGG
TTCGGGAGATCAACAATTACCACCATGCCCATGACGCGTACCTGAACGCGGTGGTCGGCACAGCTCTGAT
CAAGAAGTACCCAAAGCTCGAGAGCGAGTTCGTGTACGGGGACTACAAGGTTTACGATGTGAGGAAGATG
ATCGCCAAGTCGGAGCAGGAGATTGGCAAGGCTACCGCCAAGTACTTCTTCTACTCTAACATTATGAATT
TCTTCAAGACAGAGATCACTCTGGCCAATGGCGAGATCCGGAAGCGCCCCCTCATCGAGACGAACGGCGA
GACGGGGGAGATCGTGTGGGACAAGGGCAGGGATTTCGCGACCGTCAGGAAGGTTCTCTCCATGCCACAA
GTGAATATCGTCAAGAAGACAGAGGTCCAGACTGGCGGGTTCTCTAAGGAGTCAATTCTGCCTAAGCGGA
ACAGCGACAAGCTCATCGCCCGCAAGAAGGACTGGGATCCGAAGAAGTACGGCGGGTTCGACAGCCCCAC
TGTGGCCTACTCGGTCCTGGTTGTGGCGAAGGTTGAGAAGGGCAAGTCCAAGAAGCTCAAGAGCGTGAAG
GAGCTGCTGGGGATCACGATTATGGAGCGCTCCAGCTTCGAGAAGAACCCGATCGATTTCCTGGAGGCGA
AGGGCTACAAGGAGGTGAAGAAGGACCTGATCATTAAGCTCCCCAAGTACTCACTCTTCGAGCTGGAGAA
CGGCAGGAAGCGGATGCTGGCTTCCGCTGGCGAGCTGCAGAAGGGGAACGAGCTGGCTCTGCCGTCCAAG
TATGTGAACTTCCTCTACCTGGCCTCCCACTACGAGAAGCTCAAGGGCAGCCCCGAGGACAACGAGCAGA
AGCAGCTGTTCGTCGAGCAGCACAAGCATTACCTCGACGAGATCATTGAGCAGATTTCCGAGTTCTCCAA
GCGCGTGATCCTGGCCGACGCGAATCTGGATAAGGTCCTCTCCGCGTACAACAAGCACCGCGACAAGCCA
ATCAGGGAGCAGGCTGAGAATATCATTCATCTCTTCACCCTGACGAACCTCGGCGCCCCTGCTGCTTTCA
AGTACTTCGACACAACTATCGATCGCAAGAGGTACACAAGCACTAAGGAGGTCCTGGACGCGACCCTCAT
CCACCAGTCGATTACCGGCCTCTACGAGACGCGCATCGACCTGTCTCAGCTCGGGGGCGACGAATTCTCC
GGGAGCGAGACGCCAGGCACCTCCGAGTCGGCCACCCCAGAATCTGCCACAGTGGTGTCCGGCCAAAAGC
AGGACCGCCAGGGCGGAGAACGCAGAAGGTCCCAGCTCGATAGGGATCAGTGTGCCTACTGCAAGGAGAA
GGGCCACTGGGCCAAAGACTGCCCGAAAAAGCCGCGCGGCCCACGCGGCCCAAGGCCACAAACATCCCTC
CTTCCAAAGAAGAAGCGGAAGGTGGAGCTCAGCGGAGGATCTTCCGGAGGATCTAGCGGCTCCGAGACAC
CAGGAACATCCGAAAGCGCTACACCAGAATCTAGCGGAGGCTCTTCCGGAGGATCTAGGCCTACCCTCAA
CATCGAGGATGAGTATCGCCTCCACGAAACCTCCAAAGAACCGGACGTGTCCCTCGGCAGCACATGGCTC
AGCGACTTCCCACAAGCGTGGGCCGAAACCGGCGGCATGGGCCTCGCCGTCCGCCAAGCCCCACTCATTA
TCCCGCTGAAGGCGACCTCCACACCGGTGTCCATCAAGCAGTACCCGATGAGCCAAGAGGCGAGGCTCGG
GATTAAGCCGCACATTCAGCGCCTCCTCGATCAAGGCATTCTCGTGCCGTGCCAATCCCCGTGGAATACA
CCACTCCTCCCGGTCAAAAAGCCGGGCACCAACGACTATCGCCCGGTCCAAGATCTCCGCGAGGTCAACA
AGCGCGTGGAAGACATCCACCCGACCGTCCCGAACCCGTATAATCTGCTCTCCGGGCTCCCACCATCCCA
CCAGTGGTATACAGTGCTGGACCTCAAAGACGCCTTCTTCTGTCTCCGCCTCCACCCAACAAGCCAGCCG
CTCTTCGCCTTCGAGTGGCGCGACCCGGAGATGGGCATCTCCGGCCAACTGACATGGACACGCCTCCCGC
AAGGCTTCAAGAACAGCCCGACACTCTTCAACGAGGCGCTCCATAGGGACCTCGCGGATTTTCGCATCCA
GCATCCGGACCTCATCCTCCTCCAGTATGCCGATGATCTCCTCCTCGCCGCGACCTCCGAGCTGGATTGT
CAACAAGGCACACGCGCGCTCCTCCAAACACTCGGGAACCTCGGCTATCGCGCGTCCGCGAAAAAGGCCC
AAATCTGCCAGAAGCAAGTGAAGTACCTCGGGTATCTGCTCAAGGAAGGCCAACGCTGGCTCACCGAAGC
GCGCAAAGAAACAGTGATGGGGCAACCGACACCGAAAACACCACGCCAGCTGCGCGAGTTTCTCGGCAAA
GCCGGCTTCTGTCGCCTCTTCATCCCGGGCTTTGCCGAGATGGCCGCGCCACTCTACCCACTCACCAAGC
CGGGCACACTGTTTAACTGGGGGCCGGATCAGCAGAAAGCCTACCAAGAGATCAAACAAGCGCTCCTCAC
CGCCCCAGCGCTCGGGCTCCCAGATCTCACAAAGCCGTTCGAGCTGTTCGTCGATGAGAAGCAAGGCTAC
GCGAAGGGCGTGCTCACACAGAAGCTCGGCCCGTGGAGGAGGCCAGTGGCCTATCTCTCCAAAAAACTCG
ATCCAGTGGCCGCCGGCTGGCCACCGTGTCTGCGCATGGTCGCCGCGATTGCCGTGCTCACAAAGGATGC
CGGCAAACTCACAATGGGCCAGCCGCTGGTGATCCTCGCGCCACATGCCGTGGAAGCCCTCGTCAAACAG
CCGCCGGATAGGTGGCTCTCCAATGCGCGCATGACCCATTACCAAGCGCTCCTCCTCGACACCGATCGCG
TCCAGTTCGGCCCAGTGGTCGCCCTCAATCCGGCGACACTGCTGCCACTCCCAGAGGAGGGCCTCCAACA
CAACTGTCTGGATATTCTCGCGGAAGCGCATGGCACAAGGCCAGACCTCACAGATCAACCGCTCAGCGGC
GGCAGCAAAAGGACCGCCGATTCCCAACATTCCACCCCACCAAAAACCAAGAGGAAGGTGGGCTCTGGCC
CAAAGAAGAAGAGGAAGGTCTGAACTAGTAGCTCAGAGCTTTCGTTCGTATCATCGGTTTCGACAACGTT
CGTCAAGTTCAATGCATCAGTTTCATTGCGCACACACCAGAATCCTACTGAGTTTGAGTATTATGGCATT
GGGAAAACTGTTTTTCTTGTACCATTTGTTGTGCTTGTAATTTACTGTGTTTTTTATTCGGTTTTCGCTA
TCGAACTGTGAAATGGAAATGGATGGAGAAGAGTTAATGAATGATATGGTCCTTTTGTTCATTCTCAAAT
TAATATTATTTGTTTTTTCTCTTATTTGTTGTGTGTTGAATTTGAAATTATAAGAGATATGCAAACATTT
TGTTTTGAGTAAAAATGTGTCAAATCGTGGCCTCTAATGACCGAAGTTAATATGAGGAGTAAAACACTTG
TAGTTGTACCATTATGCTTATTCACTAGGCAACAAATATATTTTCAGACCTAGAAAAGCTGCAAATGTTA
CTGAATACAAGTATGTCCTCTTGTGTTTTAGACATTTATGAACTTTCCTTTATGTAATTTTCCAGAATCC
TTGTCAGATTCTAATCATTGCTTTATAATTATAGTTATACTCATGGATTTGTAGTTGAGTATGAAAATAT
TTTTTAATGCATTTTATGACTTGCCAATTGATTGACAACGAATTCGTAATCATGTCATAGCTGTTTCCTG
TGTGAAATTGTTATCCGCTCACAATTCCACACAACATACGAGCCGGAAGCATAAAGTGTAAAGCCTGGGG
TGCCTAATGAGTGAGCTAACTCACATTAATTGCGTTGCGCTCACTGCCCGCTTTCCAGTCGGGAAACCTG
TCGTGCCAGCTGCATTAATGAATCGGCCAACGCGCGGGGAGAGGCGGTTTGCGTATTGGCTAGAGCAGCT
TGCCAACATGGTGGAGCACGACACTCTCGTCTACTCCAAGAATATCAAAGATACAGTCTCAGAAGACCAA
AGGGCTATTGAGACTTTTCAACAAAGGGTAATATCGGGAAACCTCCTCGGATTCCATTGCCCAGCTATCT
GTCACTTCATCAAAAGGACAGTAGAAAAGGAAGGTGGCACCTACAAATGCCATCATTGCGATAAAGGAAA
GGCTATCGTTCAAGATGCCTCTGCCGACAGTGGTCCCAAAGATGGACCCCCACCCACGAGGAGCATCGTG
GAAAAAGAAGACGTTCCAACCACGTCTTCAAAGCAAGTGGATTGATGTGATATCTCCACTGACGTAAGGG
ATGACGCACAATCCCACTATCCTTCGCAAGACCCTTCCTCTATATAAGGAAGTTCATTTCATTTGGAGAG
GACACGCTGAAATCACCAGTCTCTCTCTACAAATCTATCTCTCTCGAGTCTACCATGAGCCCAGAACGAC
GCCCGGCCGACATCCGCCGTGCCACCGAGGCGGACATGCCGGCGGTCTGCACCATCGTCAACCACTACAT
CGAGACAAGCACGGTCAACTTCCGTACCGAGCCGCAGGAACCGCAGGAGTGGACGGACGACCTCGTCCGT
CTGCGGGAGCGCTATCCCTGGCTCGTCGCCGAGGTGGACGGCGAGGTCGCCGGCATCGCCTACGCGGGCC
CCTGGAAGGCACGCAACGCCTACGACTGGACGGCCGAGTCGACCGTGTACGTCTCCCCCCGCCACCAGCG
GACGGGACTGGGCTCCACGCTCTACACCCACCTGCTGAAGTCCCTGGAGGCACAGGGCTTCAAGAGCGTG
GTCGCTGTCATCGGGCTGCCCAACGACCCGAGCGTGCGCATGCACGAGGCGCTCGGATATGCCCCCCGCG
GCATGCTGCGGGCGGCCGGCTTCAAGCACGGGAACTGGCATGACGTGGGTTTCTGGCAGCTGGACTTCAG
CCTGCCGGTACCGCCCCGTCCGGTCCTGCCCGTCACCGAGATTTGACTCGAGTTTCTCCATAATAATGTG
TGAGTAGTTCCCAGATAAGGGAATTAGGGTTCCTATAGGGTTTCGCTCATGTGTTGAGCATATAAGAAAC
CCTTAGTATGTATTTGTATTTGTAAAATACTTCTATCAATAAAATTTCTAATTCCTAAAACCAAAATCCA
GTACTAAAATCCAGATCCCCCGAATTAATTCGGCGTTAATTCAGTACATTAAAAACGTCCGCAATGTGTT
ATTAAGTTGTCTAAGCGTCAATTTGTTTACACCACAATATATCCTGCCACCAGCCAGCCAACAGCTCCCC
GACCGGCAGCTCGGCACAAAATCACCACTCGATACAGGCAGCCCATCAGTCCGGGACGGCGTCAGCGGGA
GAGCCGTTGTAAGGCGGCAGACTTTGCTCATGTTACCGATGCTATTCGGAAGAACGGCAACTAAGCTGCC
GGGTTTGAAACACGGATGATCTCGCGGAGGGTAGCATGTTGATTGTAACGATGACAGAGCGTTGCTGCCT
GTGATCACCGCGGTTTCAAAATCGGCTCCGTCGATACTATGTTATACGCCAACTTTGAAAACAACTTTGA
AAAAGCTGTTTTCTGGTATTTAAGGTTTTAGAATGCAAGGAACAGTGAATTGGAGTTCGTCTTGTTATAA
TTAGGGAAGGTGCGAATAAGCGGGGAAATTCTTCTCGGCTGACTCAGTCATTTCATTTCTTCATGTTTGA
GCCGATTTTTTCTCCCGTAAATGCCTTGAATCAGCCTATTTAGACCGTTTCTTCGCCATTTAAGGCGTTA
TCCCCAGTTTTTA
[978 nt withheld, positions 17584-18561]
GATGAACCCTGTTCTATGGCTCCAGATGACAAACATGATCTCATATCAGGGACTTGTTCGCACCTTCCTT
AGCTTCTTGGGGTATCTTTAAATACTGTAGAAAAGAGGAAGGAAATAATAAATGGCTAAAATGAGAATAT
CACCGGAATTGAAAAAACTGATCGAAAAATACCGCTGCGTAAAAGATACGGAAGGAATGTCTCCTGCTAA
GGTATATAAGCTGGTGGGAGAAAATGAAAACCTATATTTAAAAATGACGGACAGCCGGTATAAAGGGACC
ACCTATGATGTGGAACGGGAAAAGGACATGATGCTATGGCTGGAAGGAAAGCTGCCTGTTCCAAAGGTCC
TGCACTTTGAACGGCATGATGGCTGGAGCAATCTGCTCATGAGTGAGGCCGATGGCGTCCTTTGCTCGGA
AGAGTATGAAGATGAACAAAGCCCTGAAAAGATTATCGAGCTGTATGCGGAGTGCATCAGGCTCTTTCAC
TCCATCGACATATCGGATTGTCCCTATACGAATAGCTTAGACAGCCGCTTAGCCGAATTGGATTACTTAC
TGAATAACGATCTGGCCGATGTGGATTGCGAAAACTGGGAAGAAGACACTCCATTTAAAGATCCGCGCGA
GCTGTATGATTTTTTAAAGACGGAAAAGCCCGAAGAGGAACTTGTCTTTTCCCACGGCGACCTGGGAGAC
AGCAACATCTTTGTGAAAGATGGCAAAGTAAGTGGCTTTATTGATCTTGGGAGAAGCGGCAGGGCGGACA
AGTGGTATGACATTGCCTTCTGCGTCCGGTCGATCAGGGAGGATATCGGGGAAGAACAGTATGTCGAGCT
ATTTTTTGACTTACTGGGGATCAAGCCTGATTGGGAGAAAATAAAATATTATATTTTACTGGATGAATTG
TTTTAGTACCTAGAATGCATGACCAAAATCCCTTAACGTGAGTTTTCGTTCCACTGAGCGTCAGACCCCG
TAGAAAAGATCAAAGGATCTT
Features (pLannotate 1.2.2; 28 found; start..end, strand, type, name):
      2..590     +  rep_origin     ori: high-copy-number ColE1/pMB1/pBR322/pUC origin of replication
    776..916     -  misc_feature   bom: basis of mobility region from pBR322
   1018..1057    -  CDS            rop (fragment): Rop protein, which maintains plasmids at low copy number; rop
   1260..1454    -  rep_origin     pVS1 oriV: origin of replication for the Pseudomonas plasmid pVS1 (Heeb et al., 2000)
   1520..2593    -  CDS            pVS1 RepA: replication protein from the Pseudomonas plasmid pVS1 (Heeb et al., 2000)
   3022..3651    -  CDS            pVS1 StaA: stability protein from the Pseudomonas plasmid pVS1 (Heeb et al., 2000)
   4211..4612    -  CDS            Y4CG_SINFN (fragment): Protein inferred from homology: Swiss-Prot protein existence level 3. From Sinorhizobium fredii (strain NBRC 101917 / NGR234).
   4952..4976    -  misc_feature   RB T-DNA repeat: right border repeat from nopaline C58 T-DNA
   5042..5196    -  CDS            lacZα (fragment): LacZα fragment of β-galactosidase; lacZ fragment
   5718..5785    +  misc_RNA       tracrRNA (fragment): trans-activating CRISPR RNA for the Streptococcus pyogenes CRISPR/Cas9 system
   5865..6039    +  polyA_signal   CaMV poly(A) signal: cauliflower mosaic virus polyadenylation signal
   6046..8038    +  promoter       Ubi promoter: maize polyubiquitin gene promoter
   8054..8614    +  CDS            cas6f: CAS6_PSEAB - Also known as csy4. Experimental evidence at protein level: Swiss-Prot protein existence level 1. CRISPR (clustered regularly interspaced short palindromic repeat) is an adaptive immune system that provides protection against mobile genetic elements (viruses, transposable elements and conjugative plasmids). CRISPR clusters contain sequences complementary to antecedent mobile elements and target invading nucleic acids. CRISPR clusters are transcribed and processed into CRISPR RNA (crRNA). Processes pre-crRNA into individual crRNA units. Absolutely required for crRNA production or s
   8771..12871   +  CDS            cas9: CAS9_STRP1 - Also known as csn1 From Streptococcus pyogenes serotype M1.
  12932..14764   +  CDS            gag-pol (fragment): POL_MLVMS - Experimental evidence at protein level: Swiss-Prot protein existence level 1. [Integrase]: Catalyzes viral DNA integration into the host chromosome, by performing a series of DNA cutting and joining reactions. This enzyme activity takes place after virion entry into a cell and reverse transcription of the RNA genome in dsDNA. The first step in the integration process is 3' processing. This step requires a complex comprising the viral genome, matrix protein and integrase. This complex is called the pre-integration complex (PIC). The integrase protein removes 2 nucleotides from each
  14877..15509   +  terminator     E9 terminator: terminator and polyadenylation signal from the pea rbcS-E9 gene
  15546..15568   -  protein_bind   lac operator (fragment): The lac repressor binds to the lac operator to inhibit transcription in E. coli. This inhibition can be relieved by adding lactose or isopropyl-β-D-thiogalactopyranoside (IPTG). lac repressor encoded by lacI
  15572..15602   -  promoter       lac promoter: promoter for the E. coli lac operon
  15617..15638   -  protein_bind   CAP binding site: CAP binding activates transcription in the presence of cAMP. E. coli catabolite activator protein
  15651..15739   -  CDS            lacI (fragment): lac repressor; lacI; The lac repressor binds to the lac operator to inhibit transcription in E. coli. This inhibition can be relieved by adding lactose or isopropyl-β-D-thiogalactopyranoside (IPTG).
  15829..16174   +  promoter       CaMV 35S promoter: strong constitutive promoter from cauliflower mosaic virus
  16126..16172   +  promoter       minimal CaMV 35S promoter: minimal 35S promoter from cauliflower mosaic virus
  16225..16773   +  CDS            bar: PAT_STRHY - Experimental evidence at protein level: Swiss-Prot protein existence level 1. Inactivates phosphinothricin (PPT) by transfer of an acetyl group from acetyl CoA. Can also acetylate demethylphosphinothricin but not PTT or glutamate. This enzyme is an effector of phosphinothricin tripeptide (PTT or bialaphos) resistance. From Streptomyces hygroscopicus. Introduced by genetic manipulation and expressed in glufosinate-tolerant maize by Dekalb Genetics.
  16783..16957   +  polyA_signal   CaMV poly(A) signal: cauliflower mosaic virus polyadenylation signal
  17035..17059   -  misc_feature   LB T-DNA repeat: left border repeat from nopaline C58 T-DNA
  17584..18561   -  CDS            insH10 (sequence withheld): INH10_ECOLI - Protein inferred from homology: Swiss-Prot protein existence level 3. Involved in the transposition of the insertion sequence IS5. From Escherichia coli (strain K12).
  18560..18631   +  CDS            yghO (fragment) (sequence partly withheld): YGHO_ECOLI - Experimental evidence at transcript level: Swiss-Prot protein existence level 2. From Escherichia coli (strain K12).
  18683..19477   +  CDS            KanR: aminoglycoside phosphotransferase; aphA-3; confers resistance to kanamycin
