[The description below was written by a language model from this plasmid's Addgene catalogue record and pLannotate feature annotations shown in this document.]
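Description:
pB–DualPE is a binary T-DNA CRISPR vector of about 19.6 kb, built on the pBUE411 backbone for prime editing in wheat and other monocots, including editing of large DNA fragments. The backbone carries a ColE1/pUC-type origin with the pBR322 bom site for propagation in E. coli, and the pVS1 oriV, RepA and StaA functions that allow replication and stable maintenance in Agrobacterium. Bacterial selection is by kanamycin (aphA-3 type KanR). The annotation also picks up an IS5 transposase gene (insH10) and a short yghO fragment in the backbone just outside the left border. This suggests an E. coli insertion element in the sequenced clone, although the record does not comment on it.

Between the nopaline-type right and left borders sit three plant expression units. The maize polyubiquitin (Ubi) promoter drives a single 6.8 kb open reading frame ending at the pea rbcS-E9 terminator. It encodes the Csy4 (Cas6f) endoribonuclease, followed by a P2A self-cleaving peptide and an NLS-flanked prime editor made of SpCas9 nickase, an NC module and the Moloney MLV reverse transcriptase. The specific mutations are deferred to the publication.

Upstream, the catalogue describes a CmYLCV promoter–epegRNA–CaMV poly(A) cassette. The feature table detects only its sgRNA scaffold (annotated as a tracrRNA fragment) and the poly(A) signal, not the promoter. Csy4 is presumably co-expressed to process individual engineered pegRNAs from this Pol II transcript, which would allow the paired guides that dual prime editing needs for deletion, replacement or inversion of large fragments.

A CaMV 35S promoter–bar–CaMV poly(A) cassette confers Basta (phosphinothricin) resistance for selecting transformed plants.
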