Addgene plasmid #235161: pB–DualPE
Purpose: For plant prime editing including large DNA fragment editing in wheat plants or other monocotyledons
Depositing lab: Zong Yuan. Depositing organization: China Agricultural University. Publication: Precise deletion, replacement and inversion of large DNA fragments in plants using dual prime editing. Zhao Y, Huang Z, Zhou X, Teng W, Liu Z, Wang W, Tang S, Liu Y, Liu J, Wang W, Chai L, Zhang N, Guo W, Liu J, Ni Z, Sun Q, Wang Y, Zong Y. Nat Plants. 2025 Feb;11(2):191-205. doi: 10.1038/s41477-024-01898-3. Epub 2025 Jan 13. PubMed 39805934.
Backbone
  Vector backbone: pBUE411
  Vector type: CRISPR
  Selectable markers: Basta
Growth in bacteria
  Bacterial resistance: Kanamycin, 50 μg/mL
  Growth temperature: 37°C
  Growth strain: DH5alpha
  Copy number: Unknown
Gene/Insert 1
  Gene/Insert name: Csy4-P2A-Nls-nCas9-NC-nls-MLV-Nls
  Species: Synthetic; SpCas9 is from Streptococcus pyogenes; MMLV_RT is from the Moloney murine leukemia virus
  Insert size (bp): 6807
  Mutation: Detailed in manuscript
  Cloning method: Gibson Cloning
  Sequencing primers: 5′ Ubi-F
Gene/Insert 2
  Gene/Insert name: CmYLCV-epegRNA-CaMV poly(A) signal
  Species: Synthetic
  Insert size (bp): 841
  Mutation: Detailed in manuscript
  Cloning method: Gibson Cloning
  Sequencing primers: 5′ M13F
Terms and licenses: Academic/Nonprofit Terms; Industry Terms: Not Available to Industry
How to cite: pB–DualPE was a gift from Zong Yuan (Addgene plasmid # 235161 ; http://n2t.net/addgene:235161 ; RRID:Addgene_235161)
